>Addgene plasmid #141937 | TFORF2135 | depositor full sequence | sequence record 277947 | Full Sequence
TTAATGTAGTCTTATGCAATACTCTTGTAGTCTTGCAACATGGTAACGATGAGTTAGCAACATGCCTTAC
AAGGAGAGAAAAAGCACCGTGCATGCCGATTGGTGGAAGTAAGGTGGTACGATCGTGCCTTATTAGGAAG
GCAACAGACGGGTCTGACATGGATTGGACGAACCACTGAATTGCCGCATTGCAGAGATATTGTATTTAAG
TGCCTAGCTCGATACATAAACGGGTCTCTCTGGTTAGACCAGATCTGAGCCTGGGAGCTCTCTGGCTAAC
TAGGGAACCCACTGCTTAAGCCTCAATAAAGCTTGCCTTGAGTGCTTCAAGTAGTGTGTGCCCGTCTGTT
GTGTGACTCTGGTAACTAGAGATCCCTCAGACCCTTTTAGTCAGTGTGGAAAATCTCTAGCAGTGGCGCC
CGAACAGGGACTTGAAAGCGAAAGGGAAACCAGAGGAGCTCTCTCGACGCAGGACTCGGCTTGCTGAAGC
GCGCACGGCAAGAGGCGAGGGGCGGCGACTGGTGAGTACGCCAAAAATTTTGACTAGCGGAGGCTAGAAG
GAGAGAGATGGGTGCGAGAGCGTCAGTATTAAGCGGGGGAGAATTAGATCGCGATGGGAAAAAATTCGGT
TAAGGCCAGGGGGAAAGAAAAAATATAAATTAAAACATATAGTATGGGCAAGCAGGGAGCTAGAACGATT
CGCAGTTAATCCTGGCCTGTTAGAAACATCAGAAGGCTGTAGACAAATACTGGGACAGCTACAACCATCC
CTTCAGACAGGATCAGAAGAACTTAGATCATTATATAATACAGTAGCAACCCTCTATTGTGTGCATCAAA
GGATAGAGATAAAAGACACCAAGGAAGCTTTAGACAAGATAGAGGAAGAGCAAAACAAAAGTAAGACCAC
CGCACAGCAAGCGGCCGCTGATCTTCAGACCTGGAGGAGGAGATATGAGGGACAATTGGAGAAGTGAATT
ATATAAATATAAAGTAGTAAAAATTGAACCATTAGGAGTAGCACCCACCAAGGCAAAGAGAAGAGTGGTG
CAGAGAGAAAAAAGAGCAGTGGGAATAGGAGCTTTGTTCCTTGGGTTCTTGGGAGCAGCAGGAAGCACTA
TGGGCGCAGCGTCAATGACGCTGACGGTACAGGCCAGACAATTATTGTCTGGTATAGTGCAGCAGCAGAA
CAATTTGCTGAGGGCTATTGAGGCGCAACAGCATCTGTTGCAACTCACAGTCTGGGGCATCAAGCAGCTC
CAGGCAAGAATCCTGGCTGTGGAAAGATACCTAAAGGATCAACAGCTCCTGGGGATTTGGGGTTGCTCTG
GAAAACTCATTTGCACCACTGCTGTGCCTTGGAATGCTAGTTGGAGTAATAAATCTCTGGAACAGATTTG
GAATCACACGACCTGGATGGAGTGGGACAGAGAAATTAACAATTACACAAGCTTAATACACTCCTTAATT
GAAGAATCGCAAAACCAGCAAGAAAAGAATGAACAAGAATTATTGGAATTAGATAAATGGGCAAGTTTGT
GGAATTGGTTTAACATAACAAATTGGCTGTGGTATATAAAATTATTCATAATGATAGTAGGAGGCTTGGT
AGGTTTAAGAATAGTTTTTGCTGTACTTTCTATAGTGAATAGAGTTAGGCAGGGATATTCACCATTATCG
TTTCAGACCCACCTCCCAACCCCGAGGGGACCCATGCATTGCATCTCAATTAGTCAGCAACCAGGTGTGG
AAAGTCCCCAGGCTCCCCAGCAGGCAGAAGTATGCAAAGCATGCGTCTCAATTAGTCAGCAACCATAGTC
CCGCCCCTAACTCCGCCCATCCCGCCCCTAACTCCGCCCAGTTCCGCCCATTCTCCGCCCCATGGCTGAC
TAATTTTTTTTATTTATGCAGAGGCCGAGGCCGCCTCGGCCTCTGAGCTATTCCAGAAGTAGTGAGGAGG
CTTTTTTGGAGGCCTAGGCTTTTGCAAAAAGCTTTCTAGAGGTACCACCGGAGCTTACCATGACCGAGTA
CAAGCCCACGGTGCGCCTCGCCACCCGCGACGACGTCCCCAGGGCCGTACGCACCCTCGCCGCCGCGTTC
GCCGACTACCCCGCCACGCGCCACACCGTCGATCCGGACCGCCACATCGAGCGGGTCACCGAGCTGCAAG
AACTCTTCCTCACGCGCGTCGGGCTCGACATCGGCAAGGTGTGGGTCGCGGACGACGGCGCCGCCGTGGC
GGTCTGGACCACGCCGGAGAGCGTCGAAGCGGGGGCGGTGTTCGCCGAGATCGGCCCGCGCATGGCCGAG
TTGAGCGGTTCCCGGCTGGCCGCGCAGCAACAGATGGAAGGCCTCCTGGCGCCGCACCGGCCCAAGGAGC
CCGCGTGGTTCCTGGCCACCGTCGGCGTCTCGCCCGACCACCAGGGCAAGGGTCTGGGCAGCGCCGTCGT
GCTCCCCGGAGTGGAGGCGGCCGAGCGCGCCGGGGTGCCCGCCTTCCTGGAGACCTCCGCGCCCCGCAAC
CTCCCCTTCTACGAGCGGCTCGGCTTCACCGTCACCGCCGACGTCGAGGTGCCCGAAGGACCGCGCACCT
GGTGCATGACCCGCAAGCCCGGTGCCAGTTAACGAATTCTAGATCTTGAGACAAATGGCAGTATTCATCC
ACAATTTTAAAAGAAAAGGGGGGATTGGGGGGTACAGTGCAGGGGAAAGAATAGTAGACATAATAGCAAC
AGACATACAAACTAAAGAATTACAAAAACAAATTACAAAAATTCAAAATTTTCGGGTTTATTACAGGGAC
AGCAGAGATCCACTTTGGCGCCGGCTCGAGGCCTGCAGGTGCAAAGATGGATAAAGTTTTAAACAGAGAG
GAATCTTTGCAGCTAATGGACCTTCTAGGTCTTGAAAGGAGTGGGAATTGGCTCCGGTGCCCGTCAGTGG
GCAGAGCGCACATCGCCCACAGTCCCCGAGAAGTTGGGGGGAGGGGTCGGCAATTGAACCGGTGCCTAGA
GAAGGTGGCGCGGGGTAAACTGGGAAAGTGATGTCGTGTACTGGCTCCGCCTTTTTCCCGAGGGTGGGGG
AGAACCGTATATAAGTGCAGTAGTCGCCGTGAACGTTCTTTTTCGCAACGGGTTTGCCGCCAGAACACAG
GTAAGTGCCGTGTGTGGTTCCCGCGGGCCTGGCCTCTTTACGGGTTATGGCCCTTGCGTGCCTTGAATTA
CTTCCACCTGGCTGCAGTACGTGATTCTTGATCCCGAGCTTCGGGTTGGAAGTGGGTGGGAGAGTTCGAG
GCCTTGCGCTTAAGGAGCCCCTTCGCCTCGTGCTTGAGTTGAGGCCTGGCCTGGGCGCTGGGGCCGCCGC
GTGCGAATCTGGTGGCACCTTCGCGCCTGTCTCGCTGCTTTCGATAAGTCTCTAGCCATTTAAAATTTTT
GATGACCTGCTGCGACGCTTTTTTTCTGGCAAGATAGTCTTGTAAATGCGGGCCAAGATCTGCACACTGG
TATTTCGGTTTTTGGGGCCGCGGGCGGCGACGGGGCCCGTGCGTCCCAGCGCACATGTTCGGCGAGGCGG
GGCCTGCGAGCGCGGCCACCGAGAATCGGACGGGGGTAGTCTCAAGCTGGCCGGCCTGCTCTGGTGCCTG
GCCTCGCGCCGCCGTGTATCGCCCCGCCCTGGGCGGCAAGGCTGGCCCGGTCGGCACCAGTTGCGTGAGC
GGAAAGATGGCCGCTTCCCGGCCCTGCTGCAGGGAGCTCAAAATGGAGGACGCGGCGCTCGGGAGAGCGG
GCGGGTGAGTCACCCACACAAAGGAAAAGGGCCTTTCCGTCCTCAGCCGTCGCTTCATGTGACTCCACGG
AGTACCGGGCGCCGTCCAGGCACCTCGATTAGTTCTCGAGCTTTTGGAGTACGTCGTCTTTAGGTTGGGG
GGAGGGGTTTTATGCGATGGAGTTTCCCCACACTGAGTGGGTGGAGACTGAAGTTAGGCCAGCTTGGCAC
TTGATGTAATTCTCCTTGGAATTTGCCCTTTTTGAGTTTGGATCTTGGTTCATTCTCAAGCCTCAGACAG
TGGTTCAAAGTTTTTTTCTTCCATTTCAGGTGTCGTGAGGCTAGCACCGCCACCATGCAGGTTCATGAGA
GGAACAAGGACGGCTCTCAGTCCGGTTCCAGGATGGAGGACTGGAAGATGAAGGACACTCAGAAGTGCAG
TCAGTGTGAGGAAGGCTTTGACTTCCCGGAAGACCTCCAAAAACACATTGCAGAGTGCCACCCCGAATGC
TCCCCAAATGAGGACCGAGCGGCCCTCCAGTGTGTCTACTGCCACGAGCTCTTCGTAGAGGAGACCTCCC
TCATGAACCACATGGAGCAGGTGCATAGCGGGGAGAAGAAGAACTCATGCAGCATTTGTTCTGAGAGTTT
CCACACAGTTGAGGAACTGTACAGCCACATGGACAGTCACCAGCAACCGGAGTCATGCAATCACAGCAAC
AGCCCTTCCCTGGTCACGGTGGGCTATACCTCCGTGTCCAGTACGACTCCAGATTCCAACCTCTCAGTGG
ACAGCTCAACCATGGTGGAAGCTGCCCCGCCAATCCCAAAGAGTCGAGGGAGGAAGAGGGCCGCTCAACA
AACCCCTGACATGACTGGTCCCTCGAGTAAACAAGCAAAAGTTACCTACAGCTGTATTTACTGCAACAAA
CAATTATTTTCAAGTCTTGCAGTTCTGCAGATTCACCTGAAAACTATGCACTTAGATAAGCCAGAACAGG
CCCATATTTGTCAGTATTGCTTGGAGGTCCTGCCCTCACTCTATAACCTAAATGAACATCTTAAGCAAGT
GCATGAAGCTCAGGACCCAGGTCTGATTGTTTCTGCCATGCCTGCCATTGTCTACCAGTGTAACTTCTGT
TCCGAAGTTGTCAACGACCTCAACACTCTTCAGGAACACATCCGATGTTCTCATGGATTTGCAAACCCTG
CAGCTAAAGATAGTAATGCATTCTTTTGTCCCCATTGCTATATGGGGTTTCTCACTGACTCTTCCCTGGA
AGAGCATATTAGACAGGTTCATTGTGACCTCAGTGGCTCCCGATTTGGGTCTCCAGTGCTTGGGACTCCC
AAAGAACCAGTAGTAGAAGTCTATTCTTGTTCCTATTGTACAAATTCGCCAATATTCAACAGCGTTCTTA
AACTGAACAAGCATATCAAAGAGAATCATAAAAACATTCCCTTGGCCCTGAATTATATCCACAATGGGAA
GAAATCCAGGGCCTTAAGCCCCCTATCTCCTGTGGCCATAGAGCAGACATCTCTTAAGATGATGCAGGCA
GTAGGAGGTGCACCTGCACGTCCCACTGGAGAATATATCTGTAATCAATGTGGTGCTAAGTACACATCCC
TAGACAGCTTTCAGACTCACCTAAAAACTCATCTCGACACTGTGCTTCCAAAATTGACCTGTCCTCAGTG
CAACAAGGAATTCCCCAACCAAGAATCCTTGCTGAAGCATGTTACCATTCACTTTATGATCACTTCAACG
TATTACATCTGTGAGAGTTGTGACAAGCAATTCACATCAGTGGATGACCTTCAGAAACACCTGCTGGACA
TGCACACCTTTGTCTTCTTTCGCTGCACCCTCTGCCAGGAAGTTTTTGACTCAAAAGTCTCCATTCAGCT
CCACTTGGCTGTGAAGCACAGTAACGAAAAGAAAGTCTATAGGTGCACATCTTGCAACTGGGACTTCCGC
AACGAAACTGACTTGCAGCTCCATGTGAAACACAACCACCTGGAAAACCAAGGGAAAGTGCATAAGTGCA
TTTTCTGCGGTGAGTCCTTTGGCACCGAGGTGGAGCTGCAATGCCACATCACCACTCACAGTAAGAAGTA
CAACTGCAAGTTCTGTAGCAAAGCCTTCCATGCGATCATTTTGTTAGAAAAACACTTGCGAGAAAAACAC
TGTGTATTCGAAACCAAGACACCCAACTGTGGAACAAATGGAGCTTCCGAGCAAGTGCAGAAAGAGGAAG
TGGAGCTGCAGACTTTGCTGACCAACAGCCAGGAGTCCCACAACAGTCACGATGGGAGCGAAGAAGACGT
TGACACCTCTGAGCCTATGTACGGCTGCGACATTTGTGGGGCAGCCTACACTATGGAAACTTTGCTGCAG
AATCACCAGCTCCGAGACCACAACATCAGACCTGGAGAAAGTGCCATCGTGAAAAAGAAAGCTGAGCTCA
TTAAAGGGAATTACAAGTGCAACGTGTGCTCTCGAACCTTCTTCTCCGAAAATGGCCTCCGGGAACATAT
GCAGACCCACCTAGGCCCTGTCAAACACTACATGTGCCCTATTTGCGGAGAGCGGTTTCCCTCCCTTTTA
ACTCTTACTGAACACAAAGTCACGCATAGTAAGAGTCTTGATACTGGAAACTGCCGGATTTGCAAGATGC
CTCTCCAGAGTGAAGAGGAGTTTTTAGAGCATTGCCAAATGCACCCTGACTTGAGGAATTCCCTGACAGG
CTTTCGCTGCGTGGTGTGCATGCAGACAGTGACCTCCACCTTGGAACTCAAAATCCATGGGACGTTCCAC
ATGCAAAAGACAGGGAATGGGTCTGCAGTTCAGACCACAGGGCGGGGCCAGCACGTCCAAAAACTGTATA
AGTGCGCATCTTGCCTCAAAGAATTCCGTTCCAAGCAAGATCTGGTGAAACTTGATATCAATGGCCTGCC
ATATGGTCTGTGTGCCGGCTGCGTGAATCTCAGTAAGAGCGCCAGCCCAGGCATTAACGTCCCTCCCGGC
ACGAATAGACCAGGCTTGGGCCAGAATGAGAATCTGAGTGCCATTGAGGGGAAAGGCAAGGTGGGGGGAC
TGAAGACACGCTGCTCTAGCTGCAACGTTAAGTTTGAGTCTGAAAGTGAACTCCAGAACCACATCCAAAC
CATCCACCGAGAGCTCGTGCCAGACAGCAACAGCACACAGTTGAAAACGCCCCAAGTATCACCAATGCCC
AGAATCAGTCCCTCCCAGTCGGATGAGAAGAAGACCTATCAATGCATCAAGTGTCAGATGGTTTTCTACA
ATGAATGGGATATTCAGGTTCATGTTGCAAATCACATGATTGATGAAGGACTGAACCATGAATGCAAACT
CTGCAGCCAGACCTTTGACTCTCCTGCCAAACTCCAGTGCCACCTGATAGAGCACAGCTTCGAAGGGATG
GGAGGCACCTTCAAGTGTCCAGTCTGCTTTACAGTATTTGTTCAAGCAAACAAGTTGCAGCAGCATATTT
TCTCTGCCCATGGACAAGAAGACAAGATCTATGACTGTACACAATGTCCACAGAAGTTTTTCTTCCAAAC
AGAGCTGCAGAATCATACAATGACCCAACACAGCAGTTAGTAATGAACTAGTCCGTAACTTGAAAGTATT
TCGATTTCTTGGCTTTATATATCTTGTGGAAAGGACGAAATACAACCCGCGTAGGCGTTGAGACGCGTTA
AGTCGACAATCAACCTCTGGATTACAAAATTTGTGAAAGATTGACTGGTATTCTTAACTATGTTGCTCCT
TTTACGCTATGTGGATACGCTGCTTTAATGCCTTTGTATCATGCTATTGCTTCCCGTATGGCTTTCATTT
TCTCCTCCTTGTATAAATCCTGGTTGCTGTCTCTTTATGAGGAGTTGTGGCCCGTTGTCAGGCAACGTGG
CGTGGTGTGCACTGTGTTTGCTGACGCAACCCCCACTGGTTGGGGCATTGCCACCACCTGTCAGCTCCTT
TCCGGGACTTTCGCTTTCCCCCTCCCTATTGCCACGGCGGAACTCATCGCCGCCTGCCTTGCCCGCTGCT
GGACAGGGGCTCGGCTGTTGGGCACTGACAATTCCGTGGTGTTGTCGGGGAAATCATCGTCCTTTCCTTG
GCTGCTCGCCTGTGTTGCCACCTGGATTCTGCGCGGGACGTCCTTCTGCTACGTCCCTTCGGCCCTCAAT
CCAGCGGACCTTCCTTCCCGCGGCCTGCTGCCGGCTCTGCGGCCTCTTCCGCGTCTTCGCCTTCGCCCTC
AGACGAGTCGGATCTCCCTTTGGGCCGCCTCCCCGCGTCGACTTTAAGACCAATGACTTACAAGGCAGCT
GTAGATCTTAGCCACTTTTTAAAAGAAAAGGGGGGACTGGAAGGGCTAATTCACTCCCAACGAAGACAAG
ATCTGCTTTTTGCTTGTACTGGGTCTCTCTGGTTAGACCAGATCTGAGCCTGGGAGCTCTCTGGCTAACT
AGGGAACCCACTGCTTAAGCCTCAATAAAGCTTGCCTTGAGTGCTTCAAGTAGTGTGTGCCCGTCTGTTG
TGTGACTCTGGTAACTAGAGATCCCTCAGACCCTTTTAGTCAGTGTGGAAAATCTCTAGCAGTACGTATA
GTAGTTCATGTCATCTTATTATTCAGTATTTATAACTTGCAAAGAAATGAATATCAGAGAGTGAGAGGAA
CTTGTTTATTGCAGCTTATAATGGTTACAAATAAAGCAATAGCATCACAAATTTCACAAATAAAGCATTT
TTTTCACTGCATTCTAGTTGTGGTTTGTCCAAACTCATCAATGTATCTTATCATGTCTGGCTCTAGCTAT
CCCGCCCCTAACTCCGCCCATCCCGCCCCTAACTCCGCCCAGTTCCGCCCATTCTCCGCCCCATGGCTGA
CTAATTTTTTTTATTTATGCAGAGGCCGAGGCCGCCTCGGCCTCTGAGCTATTCCAGAAGTAGTGAGGAG
GCTTTTTTGGAGGCCTAGGGACGTACCCAATTCGCCCTATAGTGAGTCGTATTACGCGCGCTCACTGGCC
GTCGTTTTACAACGTCGTGACTGGGAAAACCCTGGCGTTACCCAACTTAATCGCCTTGCAGCACATCCCC
CTTTCGCCAGCTGGCGTAATAGCGAAGAGGCCCGCACCGATCGCCCTTCCCAACAGTTGCGCAGCCTGAA
TGGCGAATGGG
[124 nt withheld, positions 8972-9095]
C
[91 nt withheld, positions 9097-9187]
A
[49 nt withheld, positions 9189-9237]
CCTTTGACGTTGGAGTCCACGTTCTTT
[37 nt withheld, positions 9265-9301]
ACCCTATCTCGGTCTATTCTTTTGATTTATAAGGGATTTTGCCGATTTCGGCCTATTGGTTAAAAAATGA
GCTGATTTAACAAAAATTTAACGCGAATTTTAACAAAATATTAACGCTTACAATTTAGGTGGCACTTTTC
GGGGAAATGTGCGCGGAACCCCTATTTGTTTATTTTTCTAAATACATTCAAATATGTATCCGCTCATGAG
ACAATAACCCTGATAAATGCTTCAATAATATTGAAAAAGGAAGAGTATGAGTATTCAACATTTCCGTGTC
GCCCTTATTCCCTTTTTTGCGGCATTTTGCCTTCCTGTTTTTGCTCACCCAGAAACGCTGGTGAAAGTAA
AAGATGCTGAAGATCAGTTGGGTGCACGAGTGGGTTACATCGAACTGGATCTCAACAGCGGTAAGATCCT
TGAGAGTTTTCGCCCCGAAGAACGTTTTCCAATGATGAGCACTTTTAAAGTTCTGCTATGTGGCGCGGTA
TTATCCCGTATTGACGCCGGGCAAGAGCAACTCGGTCGCCGCATACACTATTCTCAGAATGACTTGGTTG
AGTACTCACCAGTCACAGAAAAGCATCTTACGGATGGCATGACAGTAAGAGAATTATGCAGTGCTGCCAT
AACCATGAGTGATAACACTGCGGCCAACTTACTTCTGACAACGATCGGAGGACCGAAGGAGCTAACCGCT
TTTTTGCACAACATGGGGGATCATGTAACTCGCCTTGATCGTTGGGAACCGGAGCTGAATGAAGCCATAC
CAAACGACGAGCGTGACACCACGATGCCTGTAGCAATGGCAACAACGTTGCGCAAACTATTAACTGGCGA
ACTACTTACTCTAGCTTCCCGGCAACAATTAATAGACTGGATGGAGGCGGATAAAGTTGCAGGACCACTT
CTGCGCTCGGCCCTTCCGGCTGGCTGGTTTATTGCTGATAAATCTGGAGCCGGTGAGCGTGGGTCTCGCG
GTATCATTGCAGCACTGGGGCCAGATGGTAAGCCCTCCCGTATCGTAGTTATCTACACGACGGGGAGTCA
GGCAACTATGGATGAACGAAATAGACAGATCGCTGAGATAGGTGCCTCACTGATTAAGCATTGGTAACTG
TCAGACCAAGTTTACTCATATATACTTTAGATTGATTTAAAACTTCATTTTTAATTTAAAAGGATCTAGG
TGAAGATCCTTTTTGATAATCTCATGACCAAAATCCCTTAACGTGAGTTTTCGTTCCACTGAGCGTCAGA
CCCCGTAGAAAAGATCAAAGGATCTTCTTGAGATCCTTTTTTTCTGCGCGTAATCTGCTGCTTGCAAACA
AAAAAACCACCGCTACCAGCGGTGGTTTGTTTGCCGGATCAAGAGCTACCAACTCTTTTTCCGAAGGTAA
CTGGCTTCAGCAGAGCGCAGATACCAAATACTGTTCTTCTAGTGTAGCCGTAGTTAGGCCACCACTTCAA
GAACTCTGTAGCACCGCCTACATACCTCGCTCTGCTAATCCTGTTACCAGTGGCTGCTGCCAGTGGCGAT
AAGTCGTGTCTTACCGGGTTGGACTCAAGACGATAGTTACCGGATAAGGCGCAGCGGTCGGGCTGAACGG
GGGGTTCGTGCACACAGCCCAGCTTGGAGCGAACGACCTACACCGAACTGAGATACCTACAGCGTGAGCT
ATGAGAAAGCGCCACGCTTCCCGAAGGGAGAAAGGCGGACAGGTATCCGGTAAGCGGCAGGGTCGGAACA
GGAGAGCGCACGAGGGAGCTTCCAGGGGGAAACGCCTGGTATCTTTATAGTCCTGTCGGGTTTCGCCACC
TCTGACTTGAGCGTCGATTTTTGTGATGCTCGTCAGGGGGGCGGAGCCTATGGAAAAACGCCAGCAACGC
GGCCTTTTTACGGTTCCTGGCCTTTTGCTGGCCTTTTGCTCACATGTTCTTTCCTGCGTTATCCCCTGAT
TCTGTGGATAACCGTATTACCGCCTTTGAGTGAGCTGATACCGCTCGCCGCAGCCGAACGACCGAGCGCA
GCGAGTCAGTGAGCGAGGAAGCGGAAGAGCGCCCAATACGCAAACCGCCTCTCCCCGCGCGTTGGCCGAT
TCATTAATGCAGCTGGCACGACAGGTTTCCCGACTGGAAAGCGGGCAGTGAGCGCAACGCAATTAATGTG
AGTTAGCTCACTCATTAGGCACCCCAGGCTTTACACTTTATGCTTCCGGCTCGTATGTTGTGTGGAATTG
TGAGCGGATAACAATTTCACACAGGAAACAGCTATGACCATGATTACGCCAAGCGCGCAATTAACCCTCA
CTAAAGGGAACAAAAGCTGGAGCTGCAAGC
Features (pLannotate 1.2.2; 31 found; start..end, strand, type, name):
      5..231     +  promoter       RSV promoter: Rous sarcoma virus enhancer/promoter
    232..412     +  LTR            5' LTR (truncated): truncated 5' long terminal repeat (LTR) from HIV-1
    459..584     +  misc_feature   HIV-1 Ψ: packaging signal of human immunodeficiency virus type 1
    568..931     +  CDS            HIV-1 gag (fragment): gag protein from human immunodeficiency virus 1; gag
   1077..1310    +  misc_feature   RRE: The Rev response element (RRE) of HIV-1 allows for Rev-dependent mRNA export from the nucleus to the cytoplasm.
   1687..1713    +  CDS            Rev (fragment): human immunodeficiency virus 1 (HIV-1) Rev protein; rev; enhances nuclear export of unspliced and incompletely spliced viral mRNAs
   1720..1743    +  promoter       SV40 promoter (fragment): SV40 early promoter
   1744..1815    +  promoter       SV40 promoter (fragment): SV40 enhancer and early promoter
   1839..1974    +  rep_origin     SV40 ori: SV40 origin of replication
   2020..2616    +  CDS            PuroR (fragment): puromycin N-acetyltransferase; pac from Streptomyces; confers resistance to puromycin
   2665..2782    +  misc_feature   cPPT/CTS: central polypurine tract and central termination sequence of HIV-1
   2847..2913    +  CDS            small t antigen (fragment): SV40 (simian virus 40) small t antigen
   2920..4098    +  promoter       EF-1α promoter: strong constitutive promoter for human elongation factor EF-1α
   4136..7387    +  CDS            ZNF521 (fragment): ZN521_HUMAN - Also known as EHZF, LIP3. Experimental evidence at protein level: Swiss-Prot protein existence level 1. Transcription factor that can both act as an activator or a repressor depending on the context. Involved in BMP signaling and in the regulation of the immature compartment of the hematopoietic system. Associates with SMADs in response to BMP2 leading to activate transcription of BMP target genes. Acts as a transcriptional repressor via its interaction with EBF1, a transcription factor involved specification of B-cell lineage; this interaction preventing EBF1 to bind DNA and act
   7403..7456    +  promoter       U6 promoter (fragment): RNA polymerase III promoter for human U6 snRNA
   7498..8086    +  misc_feature   WPRE: woodchuck hepatitis virus posttranscriptional regulatory element
   8137..8156    +  misc_feature   cPPT/CTS (fragment): central polypurine tract and central termination sequence of HIV-1
   8158..8391    +  LTR            3' LTR (ΔU3): self-inactivating 3' long terminal repeat (LTR) from HIV-1
   8469..8590    +  polyA_signal   SV40 poly(A) signal: SV40 polyadenylation signal
   8630..8765    +  rep_origin     SV40 ori: SV40 origin of replication
   8786..8804    -  promoter       T7 promoter: promoter for bacteriophage T7 RNA polymerase
   8812..8967    +  CDS            lacZα (fragment): LacZα fragment of β-galactosidase; lacZ fragment
   8972..9400    +  rep_origin     f1 ori (sequence partly withheld): f1 bacteriophage origin of replication; arrow indicates direction of (+) strand synthesis
   9453..9557    +  promoter       AmpR promoter: bla
   9558..10418   +  CDS            AmpR: β-lactamase; bla; confers resistance to ampicillin, carbenicillin, and related antibiotics
  10589..11177   +  rep_origin     ori: high-copy-number ColE1/pMB1/pBR322/pUC origin of replication
  11360..11452   +  CDS            lacI (fragment): lac repressor; lacI; The lac repressor binds to the lac operator to inhibit transcription in E. coli. This inhibition can be relieved by adding lactose or isopropyl-β-D-thiogalactopyranoside (IPTG).
  11465..11486   +  protein_bind   CAP binding site: CAP binding activates transcription in the presence of cAMP. E. coli catabolite activator protein
  11501..11531   +  promoter       lac promoter: promoter for the E. coli lac operon
  11535..11557   +  protein_bind   lac operator (fragment): The lac repressor binds to the lac operator to inhibit transcription in E. coli. This inhibition can be relieved by adding lactose or isopropyl-β-D-thiogalactopyranoside (IPTG). lac repressor encoded by lacI
  11600..11618   +  promoter       T3 promoter: promoter for bacteriophage T3 RNA polymerase
