[The description below was written by a language model from this plasmid's Addgene catalogue record and pLannotate feature annotations shown in this document.]
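Description:
TFORF2135 is a third-generation-style, self-inactivating lentiviral expression plasmid built on the pLX_TRC317 backbone and carrying the human zinc-finger transcription factor ZNF521 (also known as EHZF or Evi3). It belongs to a barcoded transcription factor ORF collection in which each ORF is paired with a unique 24-bp barcode, so that the factor delivered to a cell can be identified by sequencing in pooled overexpression screens. In bacteria the plasmid is maintained through a high-copy ColE1/pUC-type origin and selected with ampicillin via the β-lactamase gene. An f1 origin and remnants of a lac/T7/T3 cloning region are also present in the backbone. The depositor warns that the plasmid can recombine, as is common for LTR-containing vectors.

The viral genome is transcribed from an RSV promoter fused to a truncated HIV-1 5' LTR, followed by the Ψ packaging signal with a partial gag sequence, the Rev response element for nuclear export of the full-length RNA, and a cPPT/CTS. It ends in a ΔU3 3' LTR that inactivates the LTR promoter after integration, followed by an SV40 polyadenylation signal. Two expression units lie between the LTRs. An SV40 early promoter drives puromycin N-acetyltransferase for selecting transduced mammalian cells, and the strong constitutive EF-1α promoter drives the synthesized ZNF521 ORF, with a downstream WPRE to enhance transcript stability and expression. The barcode is not annotated in the feature table, so its exact position is not given in the record. A short U6 promoter-like fragment lies between the ORF and the WPRE. The annotated sequence length matches the sum of the stated backbone and insert sizes.
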