Addgene plasmid #141937: TFORF2135
Purpose: Lentiviral vector for overexpressing transcription factor ORFs with unique 24-bp barcodes. Barcodes facilitate identification of transcription factors in pooled screens.
Depositing lab: Feng Zhang. Publication: A transcription factor atlas of directed differentiation. Joung J, Ma S, Tay T, Geiger-Schuller KR, Kirchgatterer PC, Verdine VK, Guo B, Arias-Garcia MA, Allen WE, Singh A, Kuksenko O, Abudayyeh OO, Gootenberg JS, Fu Z, Macrae RK, Buenrostro JD, Regev A, Zhang F. Cell. 2023 Jan 5;186(1):209-229.e26. doi: 10.1016/j.cell.2022.11.026. PubMed 36608654.
Backbone
  Vector backbone: pLX_TRC317
  Backbone manufacturer: Broad Institute Genetic Perturbation Platform
  Backbone size w/o insert (bp): 8264
  Vector type: Mammalian Expression, Lentiviral
  Selectable markers: Puromycin
Growth in bacteria
  Bacterial resistance: Ampicillin, 100 μg/mL
  Growth temperature: 30°C
  Growth strain: NEB Stable
  Copy number: High Copy
Gene/Insert
  Gene/Insert name: ZNF521
  Species: H. sapiens (human)
  Insert size (bp): 3377
  Entrez Gene: ZNF521 (a.k.a. EHZF, Evi3)
  Promoter: EF1a
  Cloning method: Unknown
  Sequencing primers: 5′ GGGTGGAGACTGAAGTTAGGCCAG; 3′ CACATAGCGTAAAAGGAGCAACATAG
Terms and licenses: Academic/Nonprofit Terms; Industry Terms: Not Available to Industry
Depositor comments: NM_001308225,XM_017025698,XM_011525911,ENST00000584787 . The transcription factor ORF portion of this plasmid was synthesized by Genewiz. Please test multiple small colonies in case of plasmid recombination. To make this collection available in a timely manner, a portion of this collection was not fully sequenced by Addgene. If an Addgene verified full plasmid sequence is not available, please contact us prior to placing an order to request the full sequence.
How to cite: TFORF2135 was a gift from Feng Zhang (Addgene plasmid # 141937)
