>Addgene plasmid #141937 | TFORF2135 | depositor partial sequence | sequence record 277948 | Insert
ACCGCCACCATGCAGGTTCATGAGAGGAACAAGGACGGCTCTCAGTCCGGTTCCAGGATGGAGGACTGGA
AGATGAAGGACACTCAGAAGTGCAGTCAGTGTGAGGAAGGCTTTGACTTCCCGGAAGACCTCCAAAAACA
CATTGCAGAGTGCCACCCCGAATGCTCCCCAAATGAGGACCGAGCGGCCCTCCAGTGTGTCTACTGCCAC
GAGCTCTTCGTAGAGGAGACCTCCCTCATGAACCACATGGAGCAGGTGCATAGCGGGGAGAAGAAGAACT
CATGCAGCATTTGTTCTGAGAGTTTCCACACAGTTGAGGAACTGTACAGCCACATGGACAGTCACCAGCA
ACCGGAGTCATGCAATCACAGCAACAGCCCTTCCCTGGTCACGGTGGGCTATACCTCCGTGTCCAGTACG
ACTCCAGATTCCAACCTCTCAGTGGACAGCTCAACCATGGTGGAAGCTGCCCCGCCAATCCCAAAGAGTC
GAGGGAGGAAGAGGGCCGCTCAACAAACCCCTGACATGACTGGTCCCTCGAGTAAACAAGCAAAAGTTAC
CTACAGCTGTATTTACTGCAACAAACAATTATTTTCAAGTCTTGCAGTTCTGCAGATTCACCTGAAAACT
ATGCACTTAGATAAGCCAGAACAGGCCCATATTTGTCAGTATTGCTTGGAGGTCCTGCCCTCACTCTATA
ACCTAAATGAACATCTTAAGCAAGTGCATGAAGCTCAGGACCCAGGTCTGATTGTTTCTGCCATGCCTGC
CATTGTCTACCAGTGTAACTTCTGTTCCGAAGTTGTCAACGACCTCAACACTCTTCAGGAACACATCCGA
TGTTCTCATGGATTTGCAAACCCTGCAGCTAAAGATAGTAATGCATTCTTTTGTCCCCATTGCTATATGG
GGTTTCTCACTGACTCTTCCCTGGAAGAGCATATTAGACAGGTTCATTGTGACCTCAGTGGCTCCCGATT
TGGGTCTCCAGTGCTTGGGACTCCCAAAGAACCAGTAGTAGAAGTCTATTCTTGTTCCTATTGTACAAAT
TCGCCAATATTCAACAGCGTTCTTAAACTGAACAAGCATATCAAAGAGAATCATAAAAACATTCCCTTGG
CCCTGAATTATATCCACAATGGGAAGAAATCCAGGGCCTTAAGCCCCCTATCTCCTGTGGCCATAGAGCA
GACATCTCTTAAGATGATGCAGGCAGTAGGAGGTGCACCTGCACGTCCCACTGGAGAATATATCTGTAAT
CAATGTGGTGCTAAGTACACATCCCTAGACAGCTTTCAGACTCACCTAAAAACTCATCTCGACACTGTGC
TTCCAAAATTGACCTGTCCTCAGTGCAACAAGGAATTCCCCAACCAAGAATCCTTGCTGAAGCATGTTAC
CATTCACTTTATGATCACTTCAACGTATTACATCTGTGAGAGTTGTGACAAGCAATTCACATCAGTGGAT
GACCTTCAGAAACACCTGCTGGACATGCACACCTTTGTCTTCTTTCGCTGCACCCTCTGCCAGGAAGTTT
TTGACTCAAAAGTCTCCATTCAGCTCCACTTGGCTGTGAAGCACAGTAACGAAAAGAAAGTCTATAGGTG
CACATCTTGCAACTGGGACTTCCGCAACGAAACTGACTTGCAGCTCCATGTGAAACACAACCACCTGGAA
AACCAAGGGAAAGTGCATAAGTGCATTTTCTGCGGTGAGTCCTTTGGCACCGAGGTGGAGCTGCAATGCC
ACATCACCACTCACAGTAAGAAGTACAACTGCAAGTTCTGTAGCAAAGCCTTCCATGCGATCATTTTGTT
AGAAAAACACTTGCGAGAAAAACACTGTGTATTCGAAACCAAGACACCCAACTGTGGAACAAATGGAGCT
TCCGAGCAAGTGCAGAAAGAGGAAGTGGAGCTGCAGACTTTGCTGACCAACAGCCAGGAGTCCCACAACA
GTCACGATGGGAGCGAAGAAGACGTTGACACCTCTGAGCCTATGTACGGCTGCGACATTTGTGGGGCAGC
CTACACTATGGAAACTTTGCTGCAGAATCACCAGCTCCGAGACCACAACATCAGACCTGGAGAAAGTGCC
ATCGTGAAAAAGAAAGCTGAGCTCATTAAAGGGAATTACAAGTGCAACGTGTGCTCTCGAACCTTCTTCT
CCGAAAATGGCCTCCGGGAACATATGCAGACCCACCTAGGCCCTGTCAAACACTACATGTGCCCTATTTG
CGGAGAGCGGTTTCCCTCCCTTTTAACTCTTACTGAACACAAAGTCACGCATAGTAAGAGTCTTGATACT
GGAAACTGCCGGATTTGCAAGATGCCTCTCCAGAGTGAAGAGGAGTTTTTAGAGCATTGCCAAATGCACC
CTGACTTGAGGAATTCCCTGACAGGCTTTCGCTGCGTGGTGTGCATGCAGACAGTGACCTCCACCTTGGA
ACTCAAAATCCATGGGACGTTCCACATGCAAAAGACAGGGAATGGGTCTGCAGTTCAGACCACAGGGCGG
GGCCAGCACGTCCAAAAACTGTATAAGTGCGCATCTTGCCTCAAAGAATTCCGTTCCAAGCAAGATCTGG
TGAAACTTGATATCAATGGCCTGCCATATGGTCTGTGTGCCGGCTGCGTGAATCTCAGTAAGAGCGCCAG
CCCAGGCATTAACGTCCCTCCCGGCACGAATAGACCAGGCTTGGGCCAGAATGAGAATCTGAGTGCCATT
GAGGGGAAAGGCAAGGTGGGGGGACTGAAGACACGCTGCTCTAGCTGCAACGTTAAGTTTGAGTCTGAAA
GTGAACTCCAGAACCACATCCAAACCATCCACCGAGAGCTCGTGCCAGACAGCAACAGCACACAGTTGAA
AACGCCCCAAGTATCACCAATGCCCAGAATCAGTCCCTCCCAGTCGGATGAGAAGAAGACCTATCAATGC
ATCAAGTGTCAGATGGTTTTCTACAATGAATGGGATATTCAGGTTCATGTTGCAAATCACATGATTGATG
AAGGACTGAACCATGAATGCAAACTCTGCAGCCAGACCTTTGACTCTCCTGCCAAACTCCAGTGCCACCT
GATAGAGCACAGCTTCGAAGGGATGGGAGGCACCTTCAAGTGTCCAGTCTGCTTTACAGTATTTGTTCAA
GCAAACAAGTTGCAGCAGCATATTTTCTCTGCCCATGGACAAGAAGACAAGATCTATGACTGTACACAAT
GTCCACAGAAGTTTTTCTTCCAAACAGAGCTGCAGAATCATACAATGACCCAACACAGCAGTTAGTAATG
AACTAGTCCGTAACTTGAAAGTATTTCGATTTCTTGGCTTTATATATCTTGTGGAAAGGACGAAATACAA
CCCGCGTAGGCGTTGAG
