>Addgene plasmid #141937 | TFORF2135 | depositor partial sequence | sequence record 277949 | Barcode
AATACAACCCGCGTAGGCGTTGAG
